>Addgene plasmid #79538 | pRSETa-Amrose v2 | addgene full sequence | sequence record 154023 | Addgene assembled full plasmid sequence
GATCTCGATCCCGCGAAATTAATACGACTCACTATAGGGAGACCACAACGGTTTCCCTCTAGAAATAATT
TTGTTTAACTTTAAGAAGGAGATATACATATGCGGGGTTCTCATCATCATCATCATCATGGTATGGCTAG
CATGACTGGTGGACAGCAAATGGGTCGGGATCTGTACGACGATGACGATAAGGATCGATGGGGATCCATG
AGCGAGCTGATCAAGGAGAACATGCACATGAAACTGTACATGGAGGGCACCGTGAACAACCACCACTTCA
AGTGCACATCCGAGGGCGAAGGCAAGCCCTACGAGGGCACCCAGACCATGAAGATCAAGGTGGTCGAGGG
CGGCCCTCTCCCCTTCGCCTTCGACATCCTGGCTACCAGCTTCATGTACGGCAGCAAAGCCTTCATCAAC
CACACCCAGGGCATCCCCGACTTCTTTAAGGAGTCCTTCCCTGAGGGCTTCACATGGGAGAGAATCACCA
CATACGAAGACGGGGGCGTGCTGACCGCTACCCAGGACACCAGCCTCCAGAACGGCTGCCTCATCTACAA
CGTCAAGATCAACGGGGTGGACTTCCCATCCAACGGCCCTGTGATGCAGAAGAAAACACTCGGCTGGGAG
GCCAGCACCGAGATGATGTACCCCGCTGACAGCGGCCTGAGAGGCCATAACCAGATGGCCCTGAAGCTCG
TGGGCGGGGGCTACCTGCACTGCTCCCTCAAGACCACATACAGATCCAAGAAACCCGCTAACAACCTCAA
GATGCCCGGCTTCCACTTCGTGGACTACAGACTGGAAAGAATCAAGGAGGCCGACAAAGAGACCTACGTC
GAGCAGCACGAGATGGCTGTGGCCAAGTACTGCGACCTCCCTAGCAAACTGGGGCACAGATGACTCGAGC
TCGAGATCTGCAGCTGGTACCATGGAATTCGAAGCTTGATCCGGCTGCTAACAAAGCCCGAAAGGAAGCT
GAGTTGGCTGCTGCCACCGCTGAGCAATAACTAGCATAACCCCTTGGGGCCTCTAAACGGGTCTTGAGGG
GTTTTTTGCTGAAAGGAGGAACTATATCCGGATCTGGCGTAATAGCGAAGAGGCCCGCACCGATCGCCCT
TCCCAACAGTTGCGCAGCCTGAATGGCGAATGGG
[124 nt withheld, positions 1155-1278]
C
[91 nt withheld, positions 1280-1370]
A
[49 nt withheld, positions 1372-1420]
CCTTTGACGTTGGAGTCCACGTTCTTT
[37 nt withheld, positions 1448-1484]
ACCCTATCTCGGTCTATTCTTTTGATTTATAAGGGATTTTGCCGATTTCGGCCTATTGGTTAAAAAATGA
GCTGATTTAACAAAAATTTAACGCGAATTTTAACAAAATATTAACGCTTACAATTTAGGTGGCACTTTTC
GGGGAAATGTGCGCGGAACCCCTATTTGTTTATTTTTCTAAATACATTCAAATATGTATCCGCTCATGAG
ACAATAACCCTGATAAATGCTTCAATAATATTGAAAAAGGAAGAGTATGAGTATTCAACATTTCCGTGTC
GCCCTTATTCCCTTTTTTGCGGCATTTTGCCTTCCTGTTTTTGCTCACCCAGAAACGCTGGTGAAAGTAA
AAGATGCTGAAGATCAGTTGGGTGCACGAGTGGGTTACATCGAACTGGATCTCAACAGCGGTAAGATCCT
TGAGAGTTTTCGCCCCGAAGAACGTTTTCCAATGATGAGCACTTTTAAAGTTCTGCTATGTGGCGCGGTA
TTATCCCGTATTGACGCCGGGCAAGAGCAACTCGGTCGCCGCATACACTATTCTCAGAATGACTTGGTTG
AGTACTCACCAGTCACAGAAAAGCATCTTACGGATGGCATGACAGTAAGAGAATTATGCAGTGCTGCCAT
AACCATGAGTGATAACACTGCGGCCAACTTACTTCTGACAACGATCGGAGGACCGAAGGAGCTAACCGCT
TTTTTGCACAACATGGGGGATCATGTAACTCGCCTTGATCGTTGGGAACCGGAGCTGAATGAAGCCATAC
CAAACGACGAGCGTGACACCACGATGCCTGTAGCAATGGCAACAACGTTGCGCAAACTATTAACTGGCGA
ACTACTTACTCTAGCTTCCCGGCAACAATTAATAGACTGGATGGAGGCGGATAAAGTTGCAGGACCACTT
CTGCGCTCGGCCCTTCCGGCTGGCTGGTTTATTGCTGATAAATCTGGAGCCGGTGAGCGTGGGTCTCGCG
GTATCATTGCAGCACTGGGGCCAGATGGTAAGCCCTCCCGTATCGTAGTTATCTACACGACGGGGAGTCA
GGCAACTATGGATGAACGAAATAGACAGATCGCTGAGATAGGTGCCTCACTGATTAAGCATTGGTAACTG
TCAGACCAAGTTTACTCATATATACTTTAGATTGATTTAAAACTTCATTTTTAATTTAAAAGGATCTAGG
TGAAGATCCTTTTTGATAATCTCATGACCAAAATCCCTTAACGTGAGTTTTCGTTCCACTGAGCGTCAGA
CCCCGTAGAAAAGATCAAAGGATCTTCTTGAGATCCTTTTTTTCTGCGCGTAATCTGCTGCTTGCAAACA
AAAAAACCACCGCTACCAGCGGTGGTTTGTTTGCCGGATCAAGAGCTACCAACTCTTTTTCCGAAGGTAA
CTGGCTTCAGCAGAGCGCAGATACCAAATACTGTTCTTCTAGTGTAGCCGTAGTTAGGCCACCACTTCAA
GAACTCTGTAGCACCGCCTACATACCTCGCTCTGCTAATCCTGTTACCAGTGGCTGCTGCCAGTGGCGAT
AAGTCGTGTCTTACCGGGTTGGACTCAAGACGATAGTTACCGGATAAGGCGCAGCGGTCGGGCTGAACGG
GGGGTTCGTGCACACAGCCCAGCTTGGAGCGAACGACCTACACCGAACTGAGATACCTACAGCGTGAGCT
ATGAGAAAGCGCCACGCTTCCCGAAGGGAGAAAGGCGGACAGGTATCCGGTAAGCGGCAGGGTCGGAACA
GGAGAGCGCACGAGGGAGCTTCCAGGGGGAAACGCCTGGTATCTTTATAGTCCTGTCGGGTTTCGCCACC
TCTGACTTGAGCGTCGATTTTTGTGATGCTCGTCAGGGGGGCGGAGCCTATGGAAAAACGCCAGCAACGC
GGCCTTTTTACGGTTCCTGGCCTTTTGCTGGCCTTTTGCTCACATGTTCTTTCCTGCGTTATCCCCTGAT
TCTGTGGATAACCGTATTACCGCCTTTGAGTGAGCTGATACCGCTCGCCGCAGCCGAACGACCGAGCGCA
GCGAGTCAGTGAGCGAGGAAGCGGAAGAGCGCCCAATACGCAAACCGCCTCTCCCCGCGCGTTGGCCGAT
TCATTAATGCAG
Features (pLannotate 1.2.2; 14 found; start..end, strand, type, name):
     20..38      +  promoter       T7 promoter: promoter for bacteriophage T7 RNA polymerase
     70..92      +  RBS            RBS: efficient ribosome binding site from bacteriophage T7 gene 10 (Olins and Rangwala, 1989)
    112..132     +  CDS            capTEV™ (fragment): composite tag for in vivo biotinylation, TEV protease cleavage, and 6xHis tagging
    133..165     +  CDS            T7 tag (gene 10 leader): leader peptide from bacteriophage T7 gene 10 promotes efficient translation in E. coli
    169..192     +  CDS            Xpress™ tag: Xpress™ epitope tag, including an enterokinase recognition and cleavage site
    208..903     +  CDS            TurboRFP: red fluorescent protein from Entacmaea quadricolor mammalian codon-optimized
    954..1003    +  CDS            SET1 (fragment): solubility-enhancement tag derived from T7 phage gene 10B
   1011..1058    +  terminator     T7 terminator: transcription terminator for bacteriophage T7 RNA polymerase
   1084..1150    +  CDS            lacZα (fragment): LacZα fragment of β-galactosidase; lacZ fragment
   1155..1583    +  rep_origin     f1 ori (sequence partly withheld): f1 bacteriophage origin of replication; arrow indicates direction of (+) strand synthesis
   1636..1740    +  promoter       AmpR promoter: bla
   1741..2601    +  CDS            AmpR: β-lactamase; bla; confers resistance to ampicillin, carbenicillin, and related antibiotics
   2772..3360    +  rep_origin     ori: high-copy-number ColE1/pMB1/pBR322/pUC origin of replication
   3543..3596    +  CDS            lacI (fragment): lac repressor; lacI; The lac repressor binds to the lac operator to inhibit transcription in E. coli. This inhibition can be relieved by adding lactose or isopropyl-β-D-thiogalactopyranoside (IPTG).
