[The description below was written by a language model from this plasmid's Addgene catalogue record and pLannotate feature annotations shown in this document.]
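Description:
pRSETa-Amrose v2 is a bacterial expression plasmid built on the commercial pRSETa backbone, about 3.6 kb in total, that produces variant 2 of the fluorescent protein Amrose in E. coli. It replicates from a high-copy ColE1/pUC-type origin and is selected with ampicillin through the β-lactamase gene and its native promoter. An f1 phage origin is also present, which in principle allows rescue of single-stranded DNA.

The 696 bp Amrose v2 coding sequence, derived from the sea anemone Entacmaea quadricolor, was inserted between BamHI and XhoI sites that remain intact. The automated annotation labels this open reading frame as TurboRFP, which reflects sequence similarity to that red fluorescent protein from the same species rather than a different insert. Transcription is driven by the T7 promoter and ended by the T7 terminator, with the phage T7 gene 10 ribosome binding site supporting efficient translation, so expression requires a host strain that supplies T7 RNA polymerase. The backbone fuses an N-terminal leader to the protein, consisting of a 6xHis tag for metal-affinity purification (called as a capTEV fragment by the annotator), the T7 gene 10 leader epitope, and the Xpress epitope, which includes an enterokinase cleavage site for removing the tags. Short fragments annotated as SET1, lacZα and lacI appear to be backbone remnants rather than functional elements.

The associated publication concerns evolving fluorescent protein variants toward the optical window under selective pressure, so the plasmid is suited to producing and purifying recombinant Amrose v2 for characterisation.
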