Addgene plasmid #79538: pRSETa-Amrose v2
Purpose: pRSETa (Invitrogen) plasmid expressing Amrose variant 2
Depositing lab: Randolph Caldwell. Depositing organization: Helmholtz Munich. Publication: Usefulness of a Darwinian system in a biotechnological application: evolution of optical window fluorescent protein variants under selective pressure. Schoetz U, Deliolanis NC, Ng D, Pauli J, Resch-Genger U, Kuhn E, Heuer S, Beisker W, Koster RW, Zitzelsberger H, Caldwell RB. PLoS One. 2014 Sep 5;9(9):e107069. doi: 10.1371/journal.pone.0107069. eCollection 2014. PONE-D-12-23517 PubMed 25192257.
Backbone
  Vector backbone: pRSETa
  Backbone manufacturer: Invitrogen
  Vector type: Bacterial Expression
Growth in bacteria
  Bacterial resistance: Ampicillin, 100 μg/mL
  Growth temperature: 37°C
  Growth strain: DH5alpha
  Copy number: High Copy
Gene/Insert
  Gene/Insert name: Amrose v2
  Species: Entacmaea quadricolor
  Insert size (bp): 696
  Promoter: T7
  Tag / fusion protein: 6xHis (N terminal on backbone); T7 epitope (N terminal on backbone); Xpress tag (N terminal on backbone)
  Cloning method: Restriction Enzyme; 5′ cloning site BamHI (not destroyed); 3′ cloning site XhoI (not destroyed)
  Sequencing primers: 5′ actagtcctaggGAAATTAATACGACTCACTATAGGGAGA; 3′ ATGCTAGTTATTGCTCAGCGGTGGCAGCAGCCAACTCAGC
Terms and licenses: Academic/Nonprofit Terms; Industry Terms: Not Available to Industry
How to cite: pRSETa-Amrose v2 was a gift from Randolph Caldwell (Addgene plasmid # 79538 ; http://n2t.net/addgene:79538 ; RRID:Addgene_79538)
