>Addgene plasmid #79538 | pRSETa-Amrose v2 | depositor partial sequence | sequence record 148689 | Amrose v2
ATGAGCGAGCTGATCAAGGAGAACATGCACATGAAACTGTACATGGAGGGCACCGTGAACAACCACCACT
TCAAGTGCACATCCGAGGGCGAAGGCAAGCCCTACGAGGGCACCCAGACCATGAAGATCAAGGTGGTCGA
GGGCGGCCCTCTCCCCTTCGCCTTCGACATCCTGGCTACCAGCTTCATGTACGGCAGCAAAGCCTTCATC
AACCACACCCAGGGCATCCCCGACTTCTTTAAGGAGTCCTTCCCTGAGGGCTTCACATGGGAGAGAATCA
CCACATACGAAGACGGGGGCGTGCTGACCGCTACCCAGGACACCAGCCTCCAGAACGGCTGCCTCATCTA
CAACGTCAAGATCAACGGGGTGGACTTCCCATCCAACGGCCCTGTGATGCAGAAGAAAACACTCGGCTGG
GAGGCCAGCACCGAGATGATGTACCCCGCTGACAGCGGCCTGAGAGGCCATAACCAGATGGCCCTGAAGC
TCGTGGGCGGGGGCTACCTGCACTGCTCCCTCAAGACCACATACAGATCCAAGAAACCCGCTAACAACCT
CAAGATGCCCGGCTTCCACTTCGTGGACTACAGACTGGAAAGAATCAAGGAGGCCGACAAAGAGACCTAC
GTCGAGCAGCACGAGATGGCTGTGGCCAAGTACTGCGACCTCCCTAGCAAACTGGGGCACAGATGA
