>Addgene plasmid #79538 | pRSETa-Amrose v2 | addgene partial sequence | sequence record 154021 | AmpSeq-F 5'-ctcatgagcggatacatatttgaa-3'
AAAATAAACAAATAGGGGTTCCGCGCACATTTCCCCGAAAAGTGCCACCTAAATTGTAAGCGTTAATATT
TTGTTAAAATTCGCGTTAAATTTTTGTTAAATCAGCTCATTTTTTAACCAATAGGCCGAAATCGGCAAAA
TCCCTTATAAATCAAAAGAATAGACCGAGATAGGGT
[37 nt withheld, positions 177-213]
AAAGAACGTGGACTCCAACGTCAAAGG
[49 nt withheld, positions 241-289]
T
[91 nt withheld, positions 291-381]
G
[124 nt withheld, positions 383-506]
CCCATTCGCCATTCAGGCTGCGCAACTGTTGGGAAGGGCGATCGGTGCGGGCCTCTTCGCTATTACGCCA
GATCCGGATATAGTTCCTCCTTTCAGCAAAAAACCCCTCAAGACCCGTTTAGAGGCCCCAAGGGGTTATG
CTAGTTATTGCTCAGCGGTGGCAGCAGCCAACTCAGCTTCCTTTCGGGCTTTGTTAGCAGCCGGATCAAG
CTTCGAATTCCATGGTACCAGCTGCAGATCTCGAGCTCGAGTCATCTGTGCCCCAGTTTGCTAGGGAGGT
CGCAGTACTTGGCCACAGCCATCTCGTGCTGCTCGACGTAGGTCTCTTTGTCGGCCTCCTTGATTCTTTC
CAGTCTGTAGTCCACGAAGTGGAAGCCGGGCATCTTGAGGTTGTTAGCGGGTTTCTTGGATCTGTATGTG
GTCTTGAGGGAGCAGTGCAGGTAGCCCCCGCCCACGAGCTTCAGGGCCATCTGGTTATGGCCTCTCAGGC
CGCTGTCAGCGGGGTACATCATCTCGGTGCTGGCCTCCCAGCCGAGTGTTTTCTTCTGCATCACAGGGCC
GTTGGATGGGAAGTCCACC
