>Addgene plasmid #79538 | pRSETa-Amrose v2 | addgene partial sequence | sequence record 154022 | pBR322ori-F 5'-GGGAAACGCCTGGTATCTTT-3'
GCCACCTCTGACTTGAGCGTCGATTTTTGTGATGCTCGTCAGGGGGGCGGAGCCTATGGAAAAACGCCAG
CAACGCGGCCTTTTTACGGTTCCTGGCCTTTTGCTGGCCTTTTGCTCACATGTTCTTTCCTGCGTTATCC
CCTGATTCTGTGGATAACCGTATTACCGCCTTTGAGTGAGCTGATACCGCTCGCCGCAGCCGAACGACCG
AGCGCAGCGAGTCAGTGAGCGAGGAAGCGGAAGAGCGCCCAATACGCAAACCGCCTCTCCCCGCGCGTTG
GCCGATTCATTAATGCAGGATCTCGATCCCGCGAAATTAATACGACTCACTATAGGGAGACCACAACGGT
TTCCCTCTAGAAATAATTTTGTTTAACTTTAAGAAGGAGATATACATATGCGGGGTTCTCATCATCATCA
TCATCATGGTATGGCTAGCATGACTGGTGGACAGCAAATGGGTCGGGATCTGTACGACGATGACGATAAG
GATCGATGGGGATCCATGAGCGAGCTGATCAAGGAGAACATGCACATGAAACTGTACATGGAGGGCACCG
TGAACAACCACCACTTCAAGTGCACATCCGAGGGCGAAGGCAAGCCCTACGAGGGCACCCAGACCATGAA
GATCAAGGTGGTCGAGGGCGGCCCTCTCCCCTTCGCCTTCGACATCCTGGCTACCAGCTTCATGTACGGC
AGCAAAGCCTTCATCAACCACACCCAGGGCATCCCCGACTTCTTTAAGGAGTCCTTCCCTGAGGGCTTCA
CATGGGAGAGAATCACCACATACGAAGACGGGGGCGTGCTGACCGCTACCCAGGACACCAGCCTCCAGAA
CGGCTGCCTCATCTACAACGTCAAGATCAACGGGGTGGACTTCCCATCCAACGGCCCTGTGATGCAGAAG
AAAACACTCGGCTGGGAGGCCAGCACCGAGATGATGTACCCCGCTGACAGCGGCCTGAGAGGCCATAACC
AGATGGCCCTGAAGCTCGTGGGCGGGGGCTACCTGCACTGCTCCCTCAAGACCACATACAGATCCA
